Addgene plasmid #238732: bTrCP-HaloTag Vector
Purpose: Express bTrCP-HaloTag Fusion Protein in Mammalian Cells under a CMV promoter
Depositing lab: Promega Corporation.
Backbone
  Vector backbone: pFC27K HaloTag(R) CMV-neo Flexi(R) Vector
  Vector type: Mammalian Expression
  Selectable markers: Neomycin
Growth in bacteria
  Bacterial resistance: Kanamycin, 50 μg/mL
  Growth temperature: 37°C
  Growth strain: DH5alpha
  Copy number: High Copy
Gene/Insert
  Gene/Insert name: bTrCP
  Species: H. sapiens (human)
  Mutation: None
  Entrez Gene: BTRC (a.k.a. BETA-TRCP, FBW1A, FBXW1, FBXW1A, FWD1, bTrCP, bTrCP1, betaTrCP)
  Promoter: CMV
  Tag / fusion protein: HaloTag (R) (C terminal on backbone)
  Cloning method: Other
Terms and licenses: Academic/Nonprofit Terms; Industry Terms
How to cite: bTrCP-HaloTag Vector was a gift from Promega Corporation (Addgene plasmid # 238732)
