[The description below was written by a language model from this plasmid's Addgene catalogue record and pLannotate feature annotations shown in this document.]
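Description:
bTrCP-HaloTag Vector is a mammalian expression plasmid of about 7 kb built on the pFC27K HaloTag CMV-neo Flexi backbone. It is designed to produce human β-TrCP (BTRC, also called FBXW1A) fused at its C terminus to HaloTag. It replicates in E. coli from a high-copy ColE1/pUC-type origin. An annotated cer region is a ColE1-derived recombination site that helps keep the plasmid monomeric. A single neo (nptII) gene provides selection in both hosts. It sits behind tandem SV40 early and bacterial EM7 promoters and is followed by a synthetic poly(A) signal, so it confers kanamycin resistance in bacteria and neomycin-class resistance for selecting stably transfected mammalian cells.

In the expression cassette, the CMV immediate-early enhancer and promoter are followed by a chimeric β-globin/immunoglobulin intron, which generally improves transcript processing and expression. A T7 promoter lies just upstream of the coding region and could support T7 polymerase-driven transcription. The unmutated BTRC open reading frame is joined through a linker containing a TEV protease cleavage site to HaloTag, a modified bacterial dehalogenase that bonds covalently to chloroalkane ligands. An SV40 poly(A) signal is annotated downstream. Several short annotated fragments (SET1, large T antigen, M13 ori, bom, tnpA) are most likely partial sequence matches rather than functional elements.

β-TrCP is the substrate-recognition F-box subunit of an SCF E3 ubiquitin ligase that binds phosphorylated targets. In general, a HaloTag fusion allows fluorescent labelling, covalent capture on resin with TEV release of the untagged protein, or use in proximity-based interaction assays. The record itself states only expression of the fusion protein in mammalian cells.
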