Features (pLannotate 1.2.2; 21 found; start..end, strand, type, name):
    140..517     +  enhancer       CMV enhancer: human cytomegalovirus immediate early enhancer
    519..718     +  promoter       CMV promoter: human cytomegalovirus (CMV) immediate early promoter
    857..989     +  intron         chimeric intron: chimera between introns from human β-globin and immunoglobulin heavy chain genes
   1033..1051    +  promoter       T7 promoter: promoter for bacteriophage T7 RNA polymerase
   1065..2879    +  CDS            BTRC: FBW1A_HUMAN - Also known as BTRCP, FBW1A, FBXW1A. Experimental evidence at protein level: Swiss-Prot protein existence level 1. Substrate recognition component of a SCF (SKP1-CUL1-F-box protein) E3 ubiquitin-protein ligase complex which mediates the ubiquitination and subsequent proteasomal degradation of target proteins. Recognizes and binds to phosphorylated target proteins (PubMed:10066435, PubMed:10497169, PubMed:10644755, PubMed:10835356, PubMed:11238952, PubMed:11359933, PubMed:11994270, PubMed:12791267, PubMed:12902344, PubMed:14603323, PubMed:14681206, PubMed:14988407, PubMed:15448698,
   2901..2921    +  CDS            TEV site: tobacco etch virus (TEV) protease recognition and cleavage site
   2937..3820    +  CDS            HaloTag® (fragment): modified bacterial dehalogenase that forms covalent bonds with chloroalkane derivatives
   3831..3859    +  misc_feature   MCS (fragment): pUC18/19 multiple cloning site
   3866..3915    +  CDS            SET1 (fragment): solubility-enhancement tag derived from T7 phage gene 10B
   3923..3942    +  terminator     T7 terminator (fragment): transcription terminator for bacteriophage T7 RNA polymerase
   3964..4085    -  polyA_signal   SV40 poly(A) signal: SV40 polyadenylation signal
   4108..4176    -  CDS            large T antigen (fragment): large T antigen from SV40 (simian virus 40)
   4181..4213    +  rep_origin     M13 ori (fragment): M13 bacteriophage origin of replication; arrow indicates direction of (+) strand synthesis
   4214..4265    -  misc_feature   bom (fragment): basis of mobility region from pBR322
   4330..4687    +  promoter       SV40 promoter: SV40 enhancer and early promoter
   4702..4749    +  promoter       EM7 promoter: synthetic bacterial promoter&nbsp
   4781..5572    +  CDS            neo: KKA2_KLEPN - Also known as kan, nptII. Experimental evidence at protein level: Swiss-Prot protein existence level 1. Resistance to kanamycin, neomycin, paromomycin, ribostamycin, butirosin and gentamicin B. From Klebsiella pneumoniae.
   5639..5687    +  polyA_signal   poly(A) signal: synthetic polyadenylation signal
   5708..5797    -  CDS            tnpA (fragment): TN5P_ECOLX - Also known as tnp. Experimental evidence at protein level: Swiss-Prot protein existence level 1. Mediates transposition of transposon Tn5 by a 'cut and paste' mechanism. First, the monomeric transposase binds the 19 bp inverted DNA repeats flanking the transposon. Then, dimerization of the DNA- bound transposase creates a synaptic DNA complex. After nicking of the first DNA strand, excision of the transposon proceeds through a series of intermediates. The transposase then mediates the insertion of the transposon at a new site by strand transfer. The activity of the wild- type tran
   5926..6514    -  rep_origin     ori: high-copy-number ColE1/pMB1/pBR322/pUC origin of replication
   6630..6913    +  misc_feature   cer region: ColE1-derived recombination site that helps to maintain plasmids as monomers
>Addgene plasmid #238732 | bTrCP-HaloTag Vector | depositor full sequence | sequence record 475192 | bTrCP-HaloTag Vector sequence 6966 bps
TCAATATTGGCCATTAGCCATATTATTCATTGGTTATATAGCATAAATCAATATTGGCTATTGGCCATTG
CATACGTTGTATCTATATCATAATATGTACATTTATATTGGCTCATGTCCAATATGACCGCCATGTTGGC
ATTGATTATTGACTAGTTATTAATAGTAATCAATTACGGGGTCATTAGTTCATAGCCCATATATGGAGTT
CCGCGTTACATAACTTACGGTAAATGGCCCGCCTGGCTGACCGCCCAACGACCCCCGCCCATTGACGTCA
ATAATGACGTATGTTCCCATAGTAACGCCAATAGGGACTTTCCATTGACGTCAATGGGTGGAGTATTTAC
GGTAAACTGCCCACTTGGCAGTACATCAAGTGTATCATATGCCAAGTCCGCCCCCTATTGACGTCAATGA
CGGTAAATGGCCCGCCTGGCATTATGCCCAGTACATGACCTTACGGGACTTTCCTACTTGGCAGTACATC
TACGTATTAGTCATCGCTATTACCATGGTGATGCGGTTTTGGCAGTACACCAATGGGCGTGGATAGCGGT
TTGACTCACGGGGATTTCCAAGTCTCCACCCCATTGACGTCAATGGGAGTTTGTTTTGGCACCAAAATCA
ACGGGACTTTCCAAAATGTCGTAATAACCCCGCCCCGTTGACGCAAATGGGCGGTAGGCGTGTACGGTGG
GAGGTCTATATAAGCAGAGCTGGTTTAGTGAACCGTCAGATCACTAGAAGCTTTATTGCGGTAGTTTATC
ACAGTTAAATTGCTAACGCAGTCAGTGCTTCTGACACAACAGTCTCGAACTTAAGCTGCAGAAGTTGGTC
GTGAGGCACTGGGCAGGTAAGTATCAAGGTTACAAGACAGGTTTAAGGAGACCAATAGAAACTGGGCTTG
TCGAGACAGAGAAGACTCTTGCGTTTCTGATAGGCACCTATTGGTCTTACTGACATCCACTTTGCCTTTC
TCTCCACAGGTGTCCACTCCCAGTTCAATTACAGCTCTTAAGGCTAGAGTATTAATACGACTCACTATAG
GGCTAGCGATCGCCATGGACCCGGCCGAGGCGGTGCTGCAAGAGAAGGCACTCAAGTTTATGTGCTCTAT
GCCCAGGTCTCTGTGGCTGGGCTGCTCCAGCCTGGCGGACAGCATGCCTTCGCTGCGATGCCTGTATAAC
CCAGGGACTGGCGCACTCACAGCTTTCCAGAATTCCTCAGAGAGAGAAGACTGTAATAATGGCGAACCCC
CTAGGAAGATAATACCAGAGAAGAATTCACTTAGACAGACATACAACAGCTGTGCCAGACTCTGCTTAAA
CCAAGAAACAGTATGTTTAGCAAGCACTGCTATGAAGACTGAGAATTGTGTGGCCAAAACAAAACTTGCC
AATGGCACTTCCAGTATGATTGTGCCCAAGCAACGGAAACTCTCAGCAAGCTATGAAAAGGAAAAGGAAC
TGTGTGTCAAATACTTTGAGCAGTGGTCAGAGTCAGATCAAGTGGAATTTGTGGAACATCTTATATCCCA
AATGTGTCATTACCAACATGGGCACATAAACTCGTATCTTAAACCTATGTTGCAGAGAGATTTCATAACT
GCTCTGCCAGCTCGGGGATTGGATCATATTGCTGAGAACATTCTGTCATACCTGGATGCCAAATCACTAT
GTGCTGCTGAACTTGTGTGCAAGGAATGGTACCGAGTGACCTCTGATGGCATGCTGTGGAAGAAGCTTAT
CGAGAGAATGGTCAGGACAGATTCTCTGTGGAGAGGCCTGGCAGAACGAAGAGGATGGGGACAGTATTTA
TTCAAAAACAAACCTCCTGACGGGAATGCTCCTCCCAACTCTTTTTATAGAGCACTTTATCCTAAAATTA
TACAAGACATTGAGACAATAGAATCTAATTGGAGATGTGGAAGACATAGTTTACAGAGAATTCACTGCCG
AAGTGAAACAAGCAAAGGAGTTTACTGTTTACAGTATGATGATCAGAAAATAGTAAGCGGCCTTCGAGAC
AACACAATCAAGATCTGGGATAAAAACACATTGGAATGCAAGCGAATTCTCACAGGCCATACAGGTTCAG
TCCTCTGTCTCCAGTATGATGAGAGAGTGATCATAACAGGATCATCGGATTCCACGGTCAGAGTGTGGGA
TGTAAATACAGGTGAAATGCTAAACACGTTGATTCACCATTGTGAAGCAGTTCTGCACTTGCGTTTCAAT
AATGGCATGATGGTGACCTGCTCCAAAGATCGTTCCATTGCTGTATGGGATATGGCCTCCCCAACTGACA
TTACCCTCCGGAGGGTGCTGGTCGGACACCGAGCTGCTGTCAATGTTGTAGACTTTGATGACAAGTACAT
TGTTTCTGCATCTGGGGATAGAACTATAAAGGTATGGAACACAAGTACTTGTGAATTTGTAAGGACCTTA
AATGGACACAAACGAGGCATTGCCTGTTTGCAGTACAGGGACAGGCTGGTAGTGAGTGGCTCATCTGACA
ACACTATCAGATTATGGGACATAGAATGTGGTGCATGTTTACGAGTGTTAGAAGGCCATGAGGAATTGGT
GCGTTGTATTCGATTTGATAACAAGAGGATAGTCAGTGGGGCCTATGATGGAAAAATTAAAGTGTGGGAT
CTTGTGGCTGCTTTGGACCCCCGTGCTCCTGCAGGGACACTCTGTCTACGGACCCTTGTGGAGCATTCCG
GAAGAGTTTTTCGACTACAGTTTGATGAATTCCAGATTGTCAGTAGTTCACATGATGACACAATCCTCAT
CTGGGACTTCCTAAATGATCCAGCTGCCCAAGCTGAACCCCCCCGTTCCCCTTCTCGAACATACACCTAC
ATCTCCAGAGTTTCTCTCGAGCCAACCACTGAGGATCTGTACTTTCAGAGCGATAACGATGGATCCGAAA
TCGGTACTGGCTTTCCATTCGACCCCCATTATGTGGAAGTCCTGGGCGAGCGCATGCACTACGTCGATGT
TGGTCCGCGCGATGGCACCCCTGTGCTGTTCCTGCACGGTAACCCGACCTCCTCCTACGTGTGGCGCAAC
ATCATCCCGCATGTTGCACCGACCCATCGCTGCATTGCTCCAGACCTGATCGGTATGGGCAAATCCGACA
AACCAGACCTGGGTTATTTCTTCGACGACCACGTCCGCTTCATGGATGCCTTCATCGAAGCCCTGGGTCT
GGAAGAGGTCGTCCTGGTCATTCACGACTGGGGCTCCGCTCTGGGTTTCCACTGGGCCAAGCGCAATCCA
GAGCGCGTCAAAGGTATTGCATTTATGGAGTTCATCCGCCCTATCCCGACCTGGGACGAATGGCCAGAAT
TTGCCCGCGAGACCTTCCAGGCCTTCCGCACCACCGACGTCGGCCGCAAGCTGATCATCGATCAGAACGT
TTTTATCGAGGGTACGCTGCCGATGGGTGTCGTCCGCCCGCTGACTGAAGTCGAGATGGACCATTACCGC
GAGCCGTTCCTGAATCCTGTTGACCGCGAGCCACTGTGGCGCTTCCCAAACGAGCTGCCAATCGCCGGTG
AGCCAGCGAACATCGTCGCGCTGGTCGAAGAATACATGGACTGGCTGCACCAGTCCCCTGTCCCGAAGCT
GCTGTTCTGGGGCACCCCAGGCGTTCTGATCCCACCGGCCGAAGCCGCTCGCCTGGCCAAAAGCCTGCCT
AACTGCAAGGCTGTGGACATCGGCCCGGGTCTGAATCTGCTGCAAGAAGACAACCCGGACCTGATCGGCA
GCGAGATCGCGCGCTGGCTGTCTACTCTGGAGATTTCCGGTTAATAGAATTCTAGAGTCGACCTGCAGGC
ATGCAAGCTGATCCGGCTGCTAACAAAGCCCGAAAGGAAGCTGAGTTGGCTGCTGCCACCGCTGAGCAAT
AACTAGCATAACCCCTTGGGGCGGCCGCTTCGAGCAGACATGATAAGATACATTGATGAGTTTGGACAAA
CCACAACTAGAATGCAGTGAAAAAAATGCTTTATTTGTGAAATTTGTGATGCTATTGCTTTATTTGTAAC
CATTATAAGCTGCAATAAACAAGTTAACAACAACAATTGCATTCATTTTATGTTTCAGGTTCAGGGGGAG
ATGTGGGAGGTTTTTTTAAGCAAGTAAAACCTCTACAAATGTGGTAAAATCGAATTTTAACAAAATATTA
ACGCTTACAATTTCCTGATGCGGTATTTTCTCCTTACGCATCTGTGCGGTATTTCACACCGCATACGCGG
ATCTGCGCAGCACCATGGCCTGAAATAACCTCTGAAAGAGGAACTTGGTTAGGTACCTTCTGAGGCGGAA
AGAACCAGCTGTGGAATGTGTGTCAGTTAGGGTGTGGAAAGTCCCCAGGCTCCCCAGCAGGCAGAAGTAT
GCAAAGCATGCATCTCAATTAGTCAGCAACCAGGTGTGGAAAGTCCCCAGGCTCCCCAGCAGGCAGAAGT
ATGCAAAGCATGCATCTCAATTAGTCAGCAACCATAGTCCCGCCCCTAACTCCGCCCATCCCGCCCCTAA
CTCCGCCCAGTTCCGCCCATTCTCCGCCCCATGGCTGACTAATTTTTTTTATTTATGCAGAGGCCGAGGC
CGCCTCGGCCTCTGAGCTATTCCAGAAGTAGTGAGGAGGCTTTTTTGGAGGCCTAGGCTTTTGCAAAAAG
CTTAATTAACTGTTGACAATTAATCATCGGCATAGTATATCGGCATAGTATAATACGACAAGGTGAGGAA
CTAAACCCAGGAGGCAGATCATGATTGAACAAGATGGATTGCACGCAGGTTCTCCGGCCGCTTGGGTGGA
GAGGCTATTCGGCTATGACTGGGCACAACAGACAATCGGCTGCTCTGATGCCGCCGTGTTCCGGCTGTCA
GCGCAGGGGCGCCCGGTTCTTTTTGTCAAGACCGACCTGTCCGGTGCCCTGAATGAACTGCAGGACGAGG
CAGCGCGGCTATCGTGGCTGGCCACGACGGGCGTTCCTTGCGCAGCTGTGCTCGACGTTGTCACTGAAGC
GGGAAGGGACTGGCTGCTATTGGGCGAAGTGCCGGGGCAGGATCTCCTGTCATCTCACCTTGCTCCTGCC
GAGAAAGTATCCATCATGGCTGATGCAATGCGGCGGCTGCATACGCTTGATCCGGCTACCTGCCCATTCG
ACCACCAAGCGAAACATCGCATCGAGCGAGCACGTACTCGGATGGAAGCCGGTCTTGTCGATCAGGATGA
TCTGGACGAAGAGCATCAGGGGCTCGCGCCAGCCGAACTGTTCGCCAGGCTCAAGGCGCGCATGCCCGAC
GGCGAGGATCTCGTCGTGACCCATGGCGATGCCTGCTTGCCGAATATCATGGTGGAAAATGGCCGCTTTT
CTGGATTCATCGACTGTGGCCGGCTGGGTGTGGCGGACCGCTATCAGGACATAGCGTTGGCTACCCGTGA
TATTGCTGAAGAGCTTGGCGGCGAATGGGCTGACCGCTTCCTCGTGCTTTACGGTATCGCCGCTCCCGAT
TCGCAGCGCATCGCCTTCTATCGCCTTCTTGACGAGTTCTTCTGAGCGGGACTCTGGGGTTCGAAATGAC
CGACCAAGCGACGCCCAACCTGCCATCACGATGGCCGCAATAAAATATCTTTATTTTCATTACATCTGTG
TGTTGGTTTTTTGTGTGAATCGATAGCGATAAGGATCCTCTTTGCGCTTGCGTTTTCCCTTGTCCAGATA
GCCCAGTAGCTGACATTCATCCGGGGTCAGCACCGTTTCTGCGGACTGGCTTTCTACCCGGTATCAGCTC
ACTCAAAGGCGGTAATACGGTTATCCACAGAATCAGGGGATAACGCAGGAAAGAACATGTGAGCAAAAGG
CCAGCAAAAGGCCAGGAACCGTAAAAAGGCCGCGTTGCTGGCGTTTTTCCATAGGCTCCGCCCCCCTGAC
GAGCATCACAAAAATCGACGCTCAAGTCAGAGGTGGCGAAACCCGACAGGACTATAAAGATACCAGGCGT
TTCCCCCTGGAAGCTCCCTCGTGCGCTCTCCTGTTCCGACCCTGCCGCTTACCGGATACCTGTCCGCCTT
TCTCCCTTCGGGAAGCGTGGCGCTTTCTCATAGCTCACGCTGTAGGTATCTCAGTTCGGTGTAGGTCGTT
CGCTCCAAGCTGGGCTGTGTGCACGAACCCCCCGTTCAGCCCGACCGCTGCGCCTTATCCGGTAACTATC
GTCTTGAGTCCAACCCGGTAAGACACGACTTATCGCCACTGGCAGCAGCCACTGGTAACAGGATTAGCAG
AGCGAGGTATGTAGGCGGTGCTACAGAGTTCTTGAAGTGGTGGCCTAACTACGGCTACACTAGAAGGACA
GTATTTGGTATCTGCGCTCTGCTGAAGCCAGTTACCTTCGGAAAAAGAGTTGGTAGCTCTTGATCCGGCA
AACAAACCACCGCTGGTAGCGGTGGTTTTTTTGTTTGCAAGCAGCAGATTACGCGCAGAAAAAAAGGATT
TCAAGAAGATCCTTTGATCTTTTCTACGGGGTCTGACGCTCAGTGGAACGAAAACTCACGTTAAGGGATT
TTGGTCATGAGATTATCAAAAAGGATCTTCACCTAGATCCTTTTATAGTCCGGAAATACAGGAACGCACG
CTGGATGGCCCTTCGCTGGGATGGTGAAACCATGAAAAATGGCAGCTTCAGTGGATTAAGTGGGGGTAAT
GTGGCCTGTACCCTCTGGTTGCATAGGTATTCATACGGTTAAAATTTATCAGGCGCGATTGCGGCAGTTT
TTCGGGTGGTTTGTTGCCATTTTTACCTGTCTGCTGCCGTGATCGCGCTGAACGCGTTTTAGCGGTGCGT
ACAATTAAGGGATTATGGTAAATCCACTTACTGTCTGCCCTCGTAGCCATCGAGATAAACCGCAGTACTC
CGGCCACGATGCGTCCGGCGTAGAGGATCGAGATCT
